>Addgene plasmid #215393 | pB-T-PAF-Clu AB1 | addgene full sequence | sequence record 431821 | Addgene NGS Result
AAATTGTAAACGTTAATATTTTGTTAAAATTCGCGTTAAATTTTTGTTAAATCAGCTCACTTTTTAACCA
ATAGGCCGAAATCGGCAAAATCCCTTATAAATCAAAAGAATAGACCGAGATAGGGT
[37 nt withheld, positions 127-163]
AAAGAACGTGGACTCCAACGTCAAAGG
[49 nt withheld, positions 191-239]
T
[91 nt withheld, positions 241-331]
G
[124 nt withheld, positions 333-456]
CCCATTCGCCATTCAGGCTGCGCAACTGTTGGGAAGGGCGATCGGTGCGGGCCTCTTCGCTATTACGCCA
GCTGGCGAAAGGGGGATGTGCTGCAAGGCGATTAAGTTGGGTAACGCCAGGGTTTTCCCAGTCACGACGT
TGTAAAACGACGGCCAGTGAATTGTAATACGACTCACTATAGGGCGAATTGGAGCTCGGTACTCACGACA
GCAGGCTGAATAATAAAAAAATTAGAAACTATTATTTAACCCTAGAAAGATAATCATATTGTGACGTACG
TTAAAGATAATCATGCGTAAAATTGACGCATGTGTTTTATCGGTCTGTATATCGAGGTTTATTTATTAAT
TTGAATAGATATTAAGTTTTATTATATTTACACTTACATACTAATAATAAATTCAACAAACAATTTATTT
ATGTTTATTTATTTATTAAAAAAAAACAAAAACTCAAAATTTCTTCTATAAAGTAACAAAACTTTTAAAC
ATTCTCTCTTTTACAAAAATAAACTTATTTTGTACTTTAAAAACAGTCATGTTGTATTATAAAATAAGTA
ATTAGCTTAACCTATACATAATAGAAACAAATTATACTTATTAGTCAGTCAGAAACAACTTTGGCACATA
TCAATATTATGCTCTCGTTAATTAACTCGAGGGATCCAAGCTGGCCGCACGTCTCCCTATCAGTGATAGA
GAAGTCGACACGTCTCGAGCTCCCTATCAGTGATAGAGAAGGTACGTCTAGAACGTCTCCCTATCAGTGA
TAGAGAAGTCGACACGTCTCGAGCTCCCTATCAGTGATAGAGAAGGTACGTCTAGAACGTCTCCCTATCA
GTGATAGAGAAGTCGACACGTCTCGAGCTCCCTATCAGTGATAGAGAAGGTACGTCTAGAACGTCTCCCT
ATCAGTGATAGAGAAGTCGACACGTCTCGAGTTCCCTATCAGTGATAGAGAAGGTACCCCCTATATAAGC
AGAGCTCGTTTAGTGAACCGTCAGATCGCCTGGAGACGCCATCCACGCTGTTTTGACCTCCATAGAAGAC
ACCGGGACCGATCCAGCCTCCGCGGTGGCGGCCATCACAAGTTTGTACAGCTAGCCACCATGATGAAGAC
TCTGCTGCTGTTTGTGGGGCTGCTGCTGACCTGGGAGAGTGGGCAGGTCCTGGGGGACCAGACGGACTCA
GACAATGAGCTCCAGGAATGGTCCAATGAGGGAAGTAAGTACGTCAATAAGGAAATTCAAAATGCTGTCA
ACGGGGTGAAACAGATAAAGACTCTCATAGAAAAAACAAACGAAGAGCGCAAGACACTGCTCAGCAACCT
AGAAGAAGCCAAGAAGAAGAAAGAGGATGCCCTAAATGAGACCAGGGAATCAGAGACAAAGCTGAAGGAG
CTCCCAGGAGTGTGCAATGAGACCATGATGGCCCTCTGGGAAGAGTGTAAGCCCTGCCTGAAACAGACCT
GCATGAAGTTCTACGCACGCGTCTGCAGAAGTGGCTCAGGCCTGGTTGGCCGCCAGCTTGAGGAGTTCCT
GAACCAGAGCTCGCCCTTCTACTTCTGGATGAATGGTGACCGCATCGACTCCCTGCTGGAGAACGACCGG
CAGCAGACGCACATGCTGGATGTCATGCAGGACCACTTCAGCCGCGCGTCCAGCATCATAGACGAGCTCT
TCCAGGACAGGTTCTTCACCCGGGAGCCCCAGGATACCTACCACTACCTGCCCTTCAGCCTGCCCCACCG
GAGGCCTCACTTCTTCTTTCCCAAGTCCCGCATCGTCCGCAGCTTGATGCCCTTCTCTCCGTACGAGCCC
CTGAACTTCCACGCCATGTTCCAGCCCTTCCTTGAGATGATACACGAGGCTCAGCAGGCCATGGACATCC
ACTTCCATAGCCCGGCCTTCCAGCACCCGCCAACAGAATTCATACGAGAAGGCGACGATGACCGGACTGT
GTGCCGGGAGATCCGCCACAACTCCACGGGCTGCCTGCGGATGAAGGACCAGTGTGACAAGTGCCGGGAG
ATCTTGTCTGTGGACTGTTCCACCAACAACCCCTCCCAGGCTAAGCTGCGGCGGGAGCTCGACGAATCCC
TCCAGGTCGCTGAGAGGTTGACCAGGAAATACAACGAGCTGCTAAAGTCCTACCAGTGGAAGATGCTCAA
CACCTCCTCCTTGCTGGAGCAGCTGAACGAGCAGTTTAACTGGGTGTCCCGGCTGGCAAACCTCACGCAA
GGCGAAGACCAGTACTATCTGCGGGTCACCACGGTGGCTTCCCACACTTCTGACTCGGACGTTCCTTCCG
GTGTCACTGAGGTGGTCGTGAAGCTCTTTGACTCTGATCCCATCACTGTGACGGTCCCTGTAGAAGTCTC
CAGGAAGAACCCTAAATTTATGGAGACCGTGGCGGAGAAAGCGCTGCAGGAATACCGCAAAAAGCACCGG
GAGGAGTGAGCGGCCGCATAGATAACTGATCCAGTGTGCTGGGCTACGATGCATGGGCCCCCTAGGTCGA
GTCTAGAGGGCCCGTTTAAACCCGCTGATCAGCCTCGACTGTGCCTTCTAGTTGCCAGCCATCTGTTGTT
TGCCCCTCCCCCGTGCCTTCCTTGACCCTGGAAGGTGCCACTCCCACTGTCCTTTCCTAATAAAATGAGG
AAATTGCATCGCATTGTCTGAGTAGGTGTCATTCTATTCTGGGGGGTGGGGTGGGGCAGGACAGCAAGGG
GGAGGATTGGGAAGACAATAGCAGGCATGCTGGGGATGCGGTGGGCTCTATGGCTTCTGAGGCGGAAAGA
ACCAGCTGGGGCTCTAGGGGGTATCCCC
[124 nt withheld, positions 3285-3408]
C
[91 nt withheld, positions 3410-3500]
AGGGTGATGGTTCACGTACCTAGAAGTTCCTATTCCGAAGTTCCTATTCTCTAGAAAGTATAGGAACTTC
CTTGGCCAAAAAGACCGGTACCAGGCAGGCAGAAGTATGCAAAGCATGCATCTCAATTAGTCAGCAACCA
TAGTCCCGCCCCTAACTCCGCCCATCCCGCCCCTAACTCCGCCCAGTTCCGCCCATTCTCCGCCCCATGG
CTGACTAATTTTTTTTATTTATGCAGAGGCCGAGGCCGCCTCGGCCTCTGAGCTATTCCAGAAGTAGTGA
GGAGGCTTTTTTGGAGGCTACCATGGGTACCGAGTACAAGCCCACGGTGCGCCTCGCCACCCGCGACGAC
GTCCCCCGGGCCGTACGCACCCTCGCCGCCGCGTTCGCCGACTACCCCGCCACGCGCCACACCGTCGACC
CGGACCGCCACATCGAGCGGGTCACCGAGCTGCAAGAACTCTTCCTCACGCGCGTCGGGCTCGACATCGG
CAAGGTGTGGGTCGCGGACGACGGCGCCGCGGTGGCGGTCTGGACCACGCCGGAGAGCGTCGAAGCGGGG
GCGGTGTTCGCCGAGATCGGCCCGCGCATGGCCGAGTTGAGCGGTTCCCGGCTGGCCGCGCAGCAACAGA
TGGAAGGCCTCCTGGCGCCGCACCGGCCCAAGGAGCCCGCGTGGTTCCTGGCCACCGTCGGCGTCTCGCC
CGACCACCAGGGCAAGGGTCTGGGCAGCGCCGTCGTGCTCCCCGGAGTGGAGGCGGCCGAGCGCGCCGGG
GTGCCCGCCTTCCTGGAGACCTCCGCGCCCCGCAACCTCCCCTTCTACGAGCGGCTCGGCTTCACCGTCA
CCGCCGACGTCGAGGTGCCCGAAGGACCGCGCACCTGGTGCATGACCCGCAAGCCCGGTGCCTGACGCCC
GCCCCACGACCCGCAGCGCCCGACCGAAAGGAGCGCACGACCCCATGGCTCCGACCGAAGCCACCCGGGG
CGGCCCCGCCGACCCCGCACCCGCCCCCGAGGCCCACCGACTCTAGATAACTGATCATAATCAGCCATAC
CACATTTGTAGAGGTTTTACTTGCTTTAAAAAACCTCCCACACCTCCCCCTGAACCTGAAACATAAAATG
AATGCAATTGTTGTTGTTAACTTGTTTATTGCAGCTTATAATGGTTACAAATAAAGCAATAGCATCACAA
ATTTCACAAATAAAGCATTTTTTTCACTGCATTCTAGTTGTGGTTTGTCCAAACTCATCAATGTATCTTA
ACGCTCGAGTGCATTCTAGTTGTGGTTTGTCCAAACTCATCAATGTATCTTATCATGTCTGTATACCGTC
GACCTCTAGCTGCAGGAATTCGATATCAAGCTCTAGCCAACAAGCTCGTCATCGCTTTGCAGAAGAGCAG
AGAGGATATGCTCATCGTCTAAAGAACTACCCATTTTATTATATATTAGTCACGATATCTATAACAAGAA
AATATATATATAATAAGTTATCACGTAAGTAGAACATGAAATAACAATATAATTATCGTATGAGTTAAAT
CTTAAAAGTCACGTAAAAGATAATCATGCGTCATTTTGACTCACGCGGTCGTTATAGTTCAAAATCAGTG
ACACTTACCGCATTGACAAGCACGCCTCACGGGAGCTCCAAGCGGCGACTGAGATGTCCTAAATGCACAG
CGACGGATTCGCGCTATTTAGAAAGAGAGAGCAATATTTCAAGAATGCATGCGTCAATTTTACGCAGACT
ATCTTTCTAGGGTTAAAAAAGATTTGCGCTTTACTCGACCTAAACTTTAAACACGTCATAGAATCTTCGT
TTGACAAAAACCACATTGTGGCCAAGCTGTGTGACGCGACGCGCGCTAAAGAATGGCAAACCAAGTCGCG
CGAGGTACCAGCTTTTGTTCCCTTTAGTGAGGGTTAATTTCGAGCTTGGCGTAATCATGGTCATAGCTGT
TTCCTGTGTGAAATTGTTATCCGCTCACAATTCCACACAACATACGAGCCGGAAGCATAAAGTGTAAAGC
CTGGGGTGCCTAATGAGTGAGCTAACTCACATTAATTGCGTTGCGCTCACTGCCCGCTTTCCAGTCGGGA
AACCTGTCGTGCCAGCTGCATTAATGAATCGGCCAACGCGCGGGGAGAGGCGGTTTGCGTATTGGGCGCT
CTTCCGCTTCCTCGCTCACTGACTCGCTGCGCTCGGTCGTTCGGCTGCGGCGAGCGGTATCAGCTCACTC
AAAGGCGGTAATACGGTTATCCACAGAATCAGGGGATAACGCAGGAAAGAACATGTGAGCAAAAGGCCAG
CAAAAGGCCAGGAACCGTAAAAAGGCCGCGTTGCTGGCGTTTTTCCATAGGCTCCGCCCCCCTGACGAGC
ATCACAAAAATCGACGCTCAAGTCAGAGGTGGCGAAACCCGACAGGACTATAAAGATACCAGGCGTTTCC
CCCTGGAAGCTCCCTCGTGCGCTCTCCTGTTCCGACCCTGCCGCTTACCGGATACCTGTCCGCCTTTCTC
CCTTCGGGAAGCGTGGCGCTTTCTCATAGCTCACGCTGTAGGTATCTCAGTTCGGTGTAGGTCGTTCGCT
CCAAGCTGGGCTGTGTGCACGAACCCCCCGTTCAGCCCGACCGCTGCGCCTTATCCGGTAACTATCGTCT
TGAGTCCAACCCGGTAAGACACGACTTATCGCCACTGGCAGCAGCCACTGGTAACAGGATTAGCAGAGCG
AGGTATGTAGGCGGTGCTACAGAGTTCTTGAAGTGGTGGCCTAACTACGGCTACACTAGAAGAACAGTAT
TTGGTATCTGCGCTCTGCTGAAGCCAGTTACCTTCGGAAAAAGAGTTGGTAGCTCTTGATCCGGCAAACA
AACCACCGCTGGTAGCGGTGGTTTTTTTGTTTGCAAGCAGCAGATTACGCGCAGAAAAAAAGGATCTCAA
GAAGATCCTTTGATCTTTTCTACGGGGTCTGACGCTCAGTGGAACGAAAACTCACGTTAAGGGATTTTGG
TCATGAGATTATCAAAAAGGATCTTCACCTAGATCCTTTTAAATTAAAAATGAAGTTTTAAATCAATCTA
AAGTATATATGAGTAAACTTGGTCTGACAGTTACCAATGCTTAATCAGTGAGGCACCTATCTCAGCGATC
TGTCTATTTCGTTCATCCATAGTTGCCTGACTCCCCGTCGTGTAGATAACTACGATACGGGAGGGCTTAC
CATCTGGCCCCAGTGCTGCAATGATACCGCGAGACCCACGCTCACCGGCTCCAGATTTATCAGCAATAAA
CCAGCCAGCCGGAAGGGCCGAGCGCAGAAGTGGTCCTGCAACTTTATCCGCCTCCATCCAGTCTATTAAT
TGTTGCCGGGAAGCTAGAGTAAGTAGTTCGCCAGTTAATAGTTTGCGCAACGTTGTTGCCATTGCTACAG
GCATCGTGGTGTCACGCTCGTCGTTTGGTATGGCTTCATTCAGCTCCGGTTCCCAACGATCAAGGCGAGT
TACATGATCCCCCATGTTGTGCAAAAAAGCGGTTAGCTCCTTCGGTCCTCCGATCGTTGTCAGAAGTAAG
TTGGCCGCAGTGTTATCACTCATGGTTATGGCAGCACTGCATAATTCTCTTACTGTCATGCCATCCGTAA
GATGCTTTTCTGTGACTGGTGAGTACTCAACCAAGTCATTCTGAGAATAGTGTATGCGGCGACCGAGTTG
CTCTTGCCCGGCGTCAATACGGGATAATACCGCGCCACATAGCAGAACTTTAAAAGTGCTCATCATTGGA
AAACGTTCTTCGGGGCGAAAACTCTCAAGGATCTTACCGCTGTTGAGATCCAGTTCGATGTAACCCACTC
GTGCACCCAACTGATCTTCAGCATCTTTTACTTTCACCAGCGTTTCTGGGTGAGCAAAAACAGGAAGGCA
AAATGCCGCAAAAAAGGGAATAAGGGCGACACGGAAATGTTGAATACTCATACTCTTCCTTTTTCAATAT
TATTGAAGCATTTATCAGGGTTATTGTCTCATGAGCGGATACATATTTGAATGTATTTAGAAAAATAAAC
AAATAGGGGTTCCGCGCACATTTCCCCGAAAAGTGCCACCT
Features (pLannotate 1.2.2; 32 found; start..end, strand, type, name):
     98..456     -  rep_origin     f1 ori (sequence partly withheld): f1 bacteriophage origin of replication; arrow indicates direction of (+) strand synthesis
    461..618     -  CDS            lacZα (fragment): LacZα fragment of β-galactosidase; lacZ fragment
    621..639     +  promoter       T7 promoter: promoter for bacteriophage T7 RNA polymerase
   1139..1159    +  promoter       tight TRE promoter (fragment): Tet-responsive promoter PTight, consisting of seven tet operator sequences followed by the minimal CMV promoter
   1176..1196    +  promoter       tight TRE promoter (fragment): Tet-responsive promoter PTight, consisting of seven tet operator sequences followed by the minimal CMV promoter
   1213..1233    +  promoter       tight TRE promoter (fragment): Tet-responsive promoter PTight, consisting of seven tet operator sequences followed by the minimal CMV promoter
   1250..1270    +  promoter       tight TRE promoter (fragment): Tet-responsive promoter PTight, consisting of seven tet operator sequences followed by the minimal CMV promoter
   1287..1307    +  promoter       tight TRE promoter (fragment): Tet-responsive promoter PTight, consisting of seven tet operator sequences followed by the minimal CMV promoter
   1324..1344    +  promoter       tight TRE promoter (fragment): Tet-responsive promoter PTight, consisting of seven tet operator sequences followed by the minimal CMV promoter
   1361..1381    +  promoter       tight TRE promoter (fragment): Tet-responsive promoter PTight, consisting of seven tet operator sequences followed by the minimal CMV promoter
   1396..1417    +  promoter       H1-2O2 promoter (fragment): doxycycline-inducible variant of the human H1 RNA promoter (Henriksen et al., 2007)
   1426..1471    +  promoter       TRE3GV promoter (fragment): 3rd-generation Tet-responsive promoter that can be activated by binding of Tet-On® 3G, optimized for retroviral and lentiviral vectors
   1566..2912    +  CDS            CLU: CLUS_HUMAN - Also known as APOJ From Homo sapiens (Human).
   3015..3239    +  polyA_signal   bGH poly(A) signal: bovine growth hormone polyadenylation signal
   3243..3264    +  promoter       SV40 promoter (fragment): SV40 enhancer and early promoter
   3285..3518    +  rep_origin     f1 ori (fragment) (sequence partly withheld): f1 bacteriophage origin of replication; arrow indicates direction of (+) strand synthesis
   3523..3570    +  protein_bind   FRT: FLP-mediated recombination occurs in the 8-bp core sequence TCTAGAAA (Turan and Bode, 2011). FLP recombinase from the Saccharomyces cerevisiae 2μ plasmid
   3595..3798    +  promoter       SV40 promoter: SV40 early promoter
   3809..4405    +  CDS            PuroR: puromycin N-acetyltransferase; pac from Streptomyces alboniger; confers resistance to puromycin
   4532..4616    +  CDS            large T antigen (fragment): large T antigen from SV40 (simian virus 40)
   4639..4760    +  polyA_signal   SV40 poly(A) signal: SV40 polyadenylation signal
   4770..4821    +  polyA_signal   SV40 poly(A) signal (fragment): SV40 polyadenylation signal
   4839..4862    +  misc_feature   MCS (fragment): pBluescript multiple cloning site
   5263..5394    +  CDS            FP (fragment): FP25_NPVAC - Experimental evidence at protein level: Swiss-Prot protein existence level 1. From Autographa californica nuclear polyhedrosis virus (AcMNPV).
   5411..5429    -  promoter       T3 promoter: promoter for bacteriophage T3 RNA polymerase
   5474..5490    -  protein_bind   lac operator: The lac repressor binds to the lac operator to inhibit transcription in E. coli. This inhibition can be relieved by adding lactose or isopropyl-β-D-thiogalactopyranoside (IPTG). lac repressor encoded by lacI
   5498..5528    -  promoter       lac promoter: promoter for the E. coli lac operon
   5543..5564    -  protein_bind   CAP binding site: CAP binding activates transcription in the presence of cAMP. E. coli catabolite activator protein
   5577..5669    -  CDS            lacI (fragment): lac repressor; lacI; The lac repressor binds to the lac operator to inhibit transcription in E. coli. This inhibition can be relieved by adding lactose or isopropyl-β-D-thiogalactopyranoside (IPTG).
   5852..6440    -  rep_origin     ori: high-copy-number ColE1/pMB1/pBR322/pUC origin of replication
   6611..7471    -  CDS            AmpR: β-lactamase; bla; confers resistance to ampicillin, carbenicillin, and related antibiotics
   7472..7576    -  promoter       AmpR promoter: bla
