[The description below was written by a language model from this plasmid's Addgene catalogue record and pLannotate feature annotations shown in this document.]
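Description:
pB-T-PAF-Clu AB1 is a mammalian expression plasmid built on the pB-T-PAF backbone for high-level, tetracycline-regulated production of a mutant human clusterin (CLU, also known as apolipoprotein J) intended for protein purification. In bacteria it is maintained as a high-copy plasmid through a ColE1/pUC-type origin and selected with ampicillin via the β-lactamase gene. The pBluescript-derived scaffold also contributes an f1 origin, lacZα and lac promoter/operator remnants, and flanking T7 and T3 promoters.

The expression cassette begins with a Tet-responsive promoter, annotated as seven repeated tet operator elements followed by a minimal promoter segment. It drives a CLU open reading frame of about 1.35 kb, terminated by the bovine growth hormone polyadenylation signal. Transcription from such a promoter depends on a tetracycline-controlled transactivator. None is annotated on this plasmid, so it would presumably have to be supplied separately or by the host cell line. No affinity tag is annotated on the CLU coding sequence.

The insert was made by gene synthesis and carries three substitutions. The record is inconsistent about the third one: the purpose line gives V26D, M34W and Q37E, whereas the mutation field lists position 37 as Arg to Glu.

Downstream, an SV40 early promoter drives puromycin N-acetyltransferase with an SV40 polyadenylation signal, allowing puromycin selection of transfected mammalian cells, and an FRT site sits just upstream of this marker. A short fragment matching baculovirus FP25 sequence lies beyond the cassette. This is consistent with a flanking piggyBac transposon remnant, as the "pB" name hints, but transposon terminal repeats are not explicitly annotated, so the mode of integration is not stated in the record.

The full sequence (about 7.6 kb) is also shorter than the listed backbone size plus the insert would suggest.
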