Addgene plasmid #215393: pB-T-PAF-Clu AB1
Purpose: High expression of the Clusterin(V26D,M34W,Q37E) mutant for purification.
Depositing lab: Franz-Ulrich Hartl. Depositing organization: Max Planck Institute of Biochemistry.
Backbone
  Vector backbone: pB-T-PAF
  Backbone size w/o insert (bp): 7244
  Vector type: Mammalian Expression
  Selectable markers: Puromycin
Growth in bacteria
  Bacterial resistance: Ampicillin, 100 μg/mL
  Growth temperature: 37°C
  Growth strain: DH5alpha
  Copy number: High Copy
Gene/Insert
  Gene/Insert name: CLU
  Species: H. sapiens (human)
  Mutation: p.Val26Asp, p.Met34Trp, p.Arg37Glu
  Entrez Gene: CLU (a.k.a. AAG4, APO-J, APOJ, CLI, CLU1, CLU2, KUB1, NA1/NA2, SGP-2, SGP2, SP-40, TRPM-2, TRPM2)
  Promoter: tetO
  Cloning method: Gene Synthesis
Terms and licenses: Academic/Nonprofit Terms; Industry Terms: Not Available to Industry
How to cite: pB-T-PAF-Clu AB1 was a gift from Franz-Ulrich Hartl (Addgene plasmid # 215393 ; http://n2t.net/addgene:215393 ; RRID:Addgene_215393)
